Addgene plasmid #53332: GP9-bio-His
Purpose: Expresses full-length Platelet glycoprotein IX precursor ectodomain in mammalian cells. C-terminal rat Cd4d3+4 tag, biotinylation sequence and His tag.
Depositing lab: Gavin Wright. Depositing organization: Wellcome Sanger Institute. Publication: A human platelet receptor protein microarray identifies FcepsilonR1alpha as an activating PEAR1 ligand. Sun Y, Vandenbriele C, Kauskot A, Verhamme P, Hoylaerts MF, Wright GJ. Mol Cell Proteomics. 2015 Feb 23. pii: mcp.M114.046946. 10.1074/mcp.M114.046946 PubMed 25713122.
Backbone
  Vector backbone: pTT3
  Backbone manufacturer: Yves Durocher, NRC
  Backbone size w/o insert (bp): 6618
  Total vector size (bp): 7076
  Modifications to backbone: Rat CD4 d3+4, enzymatic biotinylation sequence, linker and His tag (CD4d3+4-BioLHis).
  Vector type: Mammalian Expression
Growth in bacteria
  Bacterial resistance: Ampicillin, 100 μg/mL
  Growth temperature: 37°C
  Growth strain: Top10
  Copy number: High Copy
Gene/Insert
  Gene/Insert name: GP9 (alt name: Platelet glycoprotein IX precursor)
  Species: H. sapiens (human)
  Insert size (bp): 458
  Entrez Gene: GP9 (a.k.a. CD42a, GPIX)
  Promoter: CMV
  Tag / fusion protein: rat CD4 d3+4 (C terminal on backbone); enzymatic biotinylation sequence (C terminal on backbone); His tag (C terminal on backbone)
  Cloning method: Restriction Enzyme; 5′ cloning site NotI (not destroyed); 3′ cloning site AscI (not destroyed)
  Sequencing primers: 5′ CMV-fwd
Resource information
  A portion of this plasmid was derived from a plasmid made by: Insert was chemically synthesised.
Terms and licenses: Academic/Nonprofit Terms; Industry Terms: Not Available to Industry
Depositor comments: Article ref 26
How to cite: GP9-bio-His was a gift from Gavin Wright (Addgene plasmid # 53332 ; http://n2t.net/addgene:53332 ; RRID:Addgene_53332)
