[The description below was written by a language model from this plasmid's Addgene catalogue record and pLannotate feature annotations shown in this document.]
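Description:
GP9-bio-His is a 7,076 bp mammalian expression plasmid built on the pTT3 backbone and designed to produce the ectodomain of human platelet glycoprotein IX (GP9, also called CD42a or GPIX) as a soluble recombinant protein. In bacteria it is maintained at high copy through a ColE1/pUC-type origin and selected with ampicillin via the β-lactamase gene. The backbone also carries a fragment of the Epstein-Barr virus oriP, an element that can support episomal maintenance in cells expressing EBNA1 and is characteristic of vectors used for transient expression. Leftover lac regulatory elements and other short bacterial fragments annotated between the origin and the expression cassette appear to be backbone remnants.

Expression is driven by the CMV immediate early enhancer and promoter, followed by adenovirus-derived leader and intron sequences that provide splicing upstream of the coding region, and terminated by the rabbit β-globin polyadenylation signal. The chemically synthesised GP9 insert, about 458 bp, sits between retained NotI and AscI sites and runs directly into the backbone-encoded tag: rat CD4 domains 3 and 4, an enzymatic biotinylation sequence, a linker and a His tag. The feature table detects the GP9 and rat Cd4 segments, the latter spanning the sequence numbering origin, but does not separately annotate the short biotinylation or His elements. A fragment resembling a mouse immunoglobulin heavy chain signal sequence is annotated just upstream of the insert.

The tag arrangement permits His-based purification and biotin-mediated capture, with the CD4 domains serving as a common tag. The associated publication used a human platelet receptor protein microarray to identify receptor-ligand interactions.
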