Features (pLannotate 1.2.2; 19 found; start..end, strand, type, name):
    713..768     +  polyA_signal   β-globin poly(A) signal: rabbit β-globin polyadenylation signal (Gil and Proudfoot, 1987)
   1282..2963    -  rep_origin     oriP (fragment): Epstein-Barr virus oriP replication origin (Yates et al., 2000)
   3090..3194    +  promoter       AmpR promoter: bla
   3195..4055    +  CDS            AmpR: β-lactamase; bla; confers resistance to ampicillin, carbenicillin, and related antibiotics
   4226..4814    +  rep_origin     ori: high-copy-number ColE1/pMB1/pBR322/pUC origin of replication
   4997..5089    +  CDS            lacI (fragment): lac repressor; lacI; The lac repressor binds to the lac operator to inhibit transcription in E. coli. This inhibition can be relieved by adding lactose or isopropyl-β-D-thiogalactopyranoside (IPTG).
   5102..5123    +  protein_bind   CAP binding site: CAP binding activates transcription in the presence of cAMP. E. coli catabolite activator protein
   5138..5168    +  promoter       lac promoter: promoter for the E. coli lac operon
   5176..5192    +  protein_bind   lac operator: The lac repressor binds to the lac operator to inhibit transcription in E. coli. This inhibition can be relieved by adding lactose or isopropyl-β-D-thiogalactopyranoside (IPTG). lac repressor encoded by lacI
   5262..5278    +  promoter       tet promoter (fragment): E. coli promoter for tetracycline efflux protein gene
   5288..5313    -  CDS            bla(M) (fragment): β-lactamase lacking the signal sequence; bla(M); allows cytosolic expression of β-lactamase
   5487..5866    +  enhancer       CMV enhancer: human cytomegalovirus immediate early enhancer
   5868..6067    +  promoter       CMV promoter: human cytomegalovirus (CMV) immediate early promoter
   6135..6173    +  misc_feature   Ad SA (fragment): adenovirus major late transcript splice acceptor (Friedrich and Soriano, 1991)
   6206..6415    -  CDS            PTP (fragment): TERM_ADE02 - Experimental evidence at protein level: Swiss-Prot protein existence level 1. Protein covalently bound to the viral DNA that acts as a primer for viral genomic replication by DNA strand displacement. Assembles on the viral origin of replication in an initiation complex with viral polymerase, DBP, host NFIA and host POU2F1/OCT1. During initiation, the polymerase covalently couples the first dCTP with Ser- 580 of pTP. The terminal protein stimulates the template activity over 20 fold compared to protein-free templates. Neo-synthesized viral genomes are linked to two preterminal prot
   6446..6535    +  intron         chimeric intron (fragment): chimera between introns from adenovirus and immunoglobulin heavy chain genes
   6554..6600    +  CDS            IgH signal sequence (fragment): signal sequence from the mouse immunoglobulin heavy chain variable region
   6631..7071    +  CDS            GP9 (fragment): GPIX_HUMAN - Experimental evidence at protein level: Swiss-Prot protein existence level 1. The GPIb-V-IX complex functions as the vWF receptor and mediates vWF-dependent platelet adhesion to blood vessels. The adhesion of platelets to injured vascular surfaces in the arterial circulation is a critical initiating event in hemostasis. GP-IX may provide for membrane insertion and orientation of GP-Ib. From Homo sapiens (Human).
   7069..553     +  CDS            Cd4 (fragment) (across the origin): CD4_RAT - Experimental evidence at protein level: Swiss-Prot protein existence level 1. Integral membrane glycoprotein that plays an essential role in the immune response and serves multiple functions in responses against both external and internal offenses. In T-cells, functions primarily as a coreceptor for MHC class II molecule:peptide complex. The antigens presented by class II peptides are derived from extracellular proteins while class I peptides are derived from cytosolic proteins. Interacts simultaneously with the T-cell receptor (TCR) and the MHC class II presented by antigen presenti
>Addgene plasmid #53332 | GP9-bio-His | depositor full sequence | sequence record 83063 | GP9-bio-His sequence 7076 bps
GTCGACCTCCATCACGGCCTATAAGAGTGAGGGGGAGTCAGCGGAGTTCTCCTTCCCACTCAACCTTGGA
GAGGAAAGCCTGCAGGGAGAGTTGAGATGGAAGGCAGAGAAGGCTCCTTCTTCCCAGTCCTGGATCACCT
TCTCCCTAAAGAACCAAAAGGTGTCTGTGCAGAAGTCTACTAGCAACCCCAAGTTCCAGCTGTCCGAAAC
GCTCCCACTCACCCTTCAGATACCCCAGGTCTCCCTTCAGTTTGCTGGTTCTGGCAACCTGACCCTGACT
CTGGACAGAGGGATACTGTATCAGGAAGTGAACCTGGTGGTGATGAAAGTGACTCAGCCCGACAGCAACA
CTTTGACCTGTGAGGTGATGGGACCCACCTCACCCAAGATGAGACTGATCTTGAAGCAGGAGAATCAGGA
GGCCAGGGTCTCCAGGCAGGAGAAAGTGATTCAAGTGCAGGCCCCTGAAGCAGGGGTGTGGCAATGTCTA
CTGAGTGAAGGTGAAGAGGTCAAGATGGACTCCAAGATCCAGGTTTTATCCAAAGGGTTGAATTCCGGCA
GCCTGCACCACATCCTGGACGCCCAGAAGATGCTGTGGAACCACAGGGACAGGAACCTGCCTCCTCTGGC
CCCTCTGGGCCCCCACCACCATCACCACCATTGAGTCTAGACACGTGATTAATTAAGGATCCCCCGACCT
CGACCTCTGGCTAATAAAGGAAATTTATTTTCATTGCAATAGTGTGTTGGAATTTTTTGTGTCTCTCACT
CGGAAGGACATATGGGAGGGCAAATCATTTGGTCGAGATCCCTCGGAGATCTCTAGCTAGAGGATCGATC
CCCGCCCCGGACGAACTAAACCTGACTACGACATCTCTGCCCCTTCTTCGCGGGGCAGTGCATGTAATCC
CTTCAGTTGGTTGGTACAACTTGCCAACTGGGCCCTGTTCCACATGTGACACGGGGGGGGACCAAACACA
AAGGGGTTCTCTGACTGTAGTTGACATCCTTATAAATGGATGTGCACATTTGCCAACACTGAGTGGCTTT
CATCCTGGAGCAGACTTTGCAGTCTGTGGACTGCAACACAACATTGCCTTTATGTGTAACTCTTGGCTGA
AGCTCTTACACCAATGCTGGGGGACATGTACCTCCCAGGGGCCCAGGAAGACTACGGGAGGCTACACCAA
CGTCAATCAGAGGGGCCTGTGTAGCTACCGATAAGCGGACCCTCAAGAGGGCATTAGCAATAGTGTTTAT
AAGGCCCCCTTGTTAACCCTAAACGGGTAGCATATGCTTCCCGGGTAGTAGTATATACTATCCAGACTAA
CCCTAATTCAATAGCATATGTTACCCAACGGGAAGCATATGCTATCGAATTAGGGTTAGTAAAAGGGTCC
TAAGGAACAGCGATATCTCCCACCCCATGAGCTGTCACGGTTTTATTTACATGGGGTCAGGATTCCACGA
GGGTAGTGAACCATTTTAGTCACAAGGGCAGTGGCTGAAGATCAAGGAGCGGGCAGTGAACTCTCCTGAA
TCTTCGCCTGCTTCTTCATTCTCCTTCGTTTAGCTAATAGAATAACTGCTGAGTTGTGAACAGTAAGGTG
TATGTGAGGTGCTCGAAAACAAGGTTTCAGGTGACGCCCCCAGAATAAAATTTGGACGGGGGGTTCAGTG
GTGGCATTGTGCTATGACACCAATATAACCCTCACAAACCCCTTGGGCAATAAATACTAGTGTAGGAATG
AAACATTCTGAATATCTTTAACAATAGAAATCCATGGGGTGGGGACAAGCCGTAAAGACTGGATGTCCAT
CTCACACGAATTTATGGCTATGGGCAACACATAATCCTAGTGCAATATGATACTGGGGTTATTAAGATGT
GTCCCAGGCAGGGACCAAGACAGGTGAACCATGTTGTTACACTCTATTTGTAACAAGGGGAAAGAGAGTG
GACGCCGACAGCAGCGGACTCCACTGGTTGTCTCTAACACCCCCGAAAATTAAACGGGGCTCCACGCCAA
TGGGGCCCATAAACAAAGACAAGTGGCCACTCTTTTTTTTGAAATTGTGGAGTGGGGGCACGCGTCAGCC
CCCACACGCCGCCCTGCGGTTTTGGACTGTAAAATAAGGGTGTAATAACTTGGCTGATTGTAACCCCGCT
AACCACTGCGGTCAAACCACTTGCCCACAAAACCACTAATGGCACCCCGGGGAATACCTGCATAAGTAGG
TGGGCGGGCCAAGATAGGGGCGCGATTGCTGCGATCTGGAGGACAAATTACACACACTTGCGCCTGAGCG
CCAAGCACAGGGTTGTTGGTCCTCATATTCACGAGGTCGCTGAGAGCACGGTGGGCTAATGTTGCCATGG
GTAGCATATACTACCCAAATATCTGGATAGCATATGCTATCCTAATCTATATCTGGGTAGCATAGGCTAT
CCTAATCTATATCTGGGTAGCATATGCTATCCTAATCTATATCTGGGTAGTATATGCTATCCTAATTTAT
ATCTGGGTAGCATAGGCTATCCTAATCTATATCTGGGTAGCATATGCTATCCTAATCTATATCTGGGTAG
TATATGCTATCCTAATCTGTATCCGGGTAGCATATGCTATCCTAATAGAGATTAGGGTAGTATATGCTAT
CCTAATTTATATCTGGGTAGCATATACTACCCAAATATCTGGATAGCATATGCTATCCTAATCTATATCT
GGGTAGCATATGCTATCCTAATCTATATCTGGGTAGCATAGGCTATCCTAATCTATATCTGGGTAGCATA
TGCTATCCTAATCTATATCTGGGTAGTATATGCTATCCTAATTTATATCTGGGTAGCATAGGCTATCCTA
ATCTATATCTGGGTAGCATATGCTATCCTAATCTATATCTGGGTAGTATATGCTATCCTAATCTGTATCC
GGGTAGCATATGCTATCCTCATGATAAGCTGTCAAACATGAGAATTTTCTTGAAGACGAAAGGGCCTCGT
GATACGCCTATTTTTATAGGTTAATGTCATGATAATAATGGTTTCTTAGACGTCAGGTGGCACTTTTCGG
GGAAATGTGCGCGGAACCCCTATTTGTTTATTTTTCTAAATACATTCAAATATGTATCCGCTCATGAGAC
AATAACCCTGATAAATGCTTCAATAATATTGAAAAAGGAAGAGTATGAGTATTCAACATTTCCGTGTCGC
CCTTATTCCCTTTTTTGCGGCATTTTGCCTTCCTGTTTTTGCTCACCCAGAAACGCTGGTGAAAGTAAAA
GATGCTGAAGATCAGTTGGGTGCACGAGTGGGTTACATCGAACTGGATCTCAACAGCGGTAAGATCCTTG
AGAGTTTTCGCCCCGAAGAACGTTTTCCAATGATGAGCACTTTTAAAGTTCTGCTATGTGGCGCGGTATT
ATCCCGTGTTGACGCCGGGCAAGAGCAACTCGGTCGCCGCATACACTATTCTCAGAATGACTTGGTTGAG
TACTCACCAGTCACAGAAAAGCATCTTACGGATGGCATGACAGTAAGAGAATTATGCAGTGCTGCCATAA
CCATGAGTGATAACACTGCGGCCAACTTACTTCTGACAACGATCGGAGGACCGAAGGAGCTAACCGCTTT
TTTGCACAACATGGGGGATCATGTAACTCGCCTTGATCGTTGGGAACCGGAGCTGAATGAAGCCATACCA
AACGACGAGCGTGACACCACGATGCCTGCAGCAATGGCAACAACGTTGCGCAAACTATTAACTGGCGAAC
TACTTACTCTAGCTTCCCGGCAACAATTAATAGACTGGATGGAGGCGGATAAAGTTGCAGGACCACTTCT
GCGCTCGGCCCTTCCGGCTGGCTGGTTTATTGCTGATAAATCTGGAGCCGGTGAGCGTGGGTCTCGCGGT
ATCATTGCAGCACTGGGGCCAGATGGTAAGCCCTCCCGTATCGTAGTTATCTACACGACGGGGAGTCAGG
CAACTATGGATGAACGAAATAGACAGATCGCTGAGATAGGTGCCTCACTGATTAAGCATTGGTAACTGTC
AGACCAAGTTTACTCATATATACTTTAGATTGATTTAAAACTTCATTTTTAATTTAAAAGGATCTAGGTG
AAGATCCTTTTTGATAATCTCATGACCAAAATCCCTTAACGTGAGTTTTCGTTCCACTGAGCGTCAGACC
CCGTAGAAAAGATCAAAGGATCTTCTTGAGATCCTTTTTTTCTGCGCGTAATCTGCTGCTTGCAAACAAA
AAAACCACCGCTACCAGCGGTGGTTTGTTTGCCGGATCAAGAGCTACCAACTCTTTTTCCGAAGGTAACT
GGCTTCAGCAGAGCGCAGATACCAAATACTGTTCTTCTAGTGTAGCCGTAGTTAGGCCACCACTTCAAGA
ACTCTGTAGCACCGCCTACATACCTCGCTCTGCTAATCCTGTTACCAGTGGCTGCTGCCAGTGGCGATAA
GTCGTGTCTTACCGGGTTGGACTCAAGACGATAGTTACCGGATAAGGCGCAGCGGTCGGGCTGAACGGGG
GGTTCGTGCACACAGCCCAGCTTGGAGCGAACGACCTACACCGAACTGAGATACCTACAGCGTGAGCTAT
GAGAAAGCGCCACGCTTCCCGAAGGGAGAAAGGCGGACAGGTATCCGGTAAGCGGCAGGGTCGGAACAGG
AGAGCGCACGAGGGAGCTTCCAGGGGGAAACGCCTGGTATCTTTATAGTCCTGTCGGGTTTCGCCACCTC
TGACTTGAGCGTCGATTTTTGTGATGCTCGTCAGGGGGGCGGAGCCTATGGAAAAACGCCAGCAACGCGG
CCTTTTTACGGTTCCTGGCCTTTTGCTGGCCTTTTGCTCACATGTTCTTTCCTGCGTTATCCCCTGATTC
TGTGGATAACCGTATTACCGCCTTTGAGTGAGCTGATACCGCTCGCCGCAGCCGAACGACCGAGCGCAGC
GAGTCAGTGAGCGAGGAAGCGGAAGAGCGCCCAATACGCAAACCGCCTCTCCCCGCGCGTTGGCCGATTC
ATTAATGCAGCTGGCACGACAGGTTTCCCGACTGGAAAGCGGGCAGTGAGCGCAACGCAATTAATGTGAG
TTAGCTCACTCATTAGGCACCCCAGGCTTTACACTTTATGCTTCCGGCTCGTATGTTGTGTGGAATTGTG
AGCGGATAACAATTTCACACAGGAAACAGCTATGACCATGATTACGCCAAGCTCTAGCTAGAGGTCGACC
AATTCTCATGTTTGACAGCTTATCATCGCAGATCCGGGCAACGTTGTTGCCATTGCTGCAGGCGCAGAAC
TGGTAGGTATGGAAGATCTATACATTGAATCAATATTGGCAATTAGCCATATTAGTCATTGGTTATATAG
CATAAATCAATATTGGCTATTGGCCATTGCATACGTTGTATCTATATCATAATATGTACATTTATATTGG
CTCATGTCCAATATGACCGCCATGTTGACATTGATTATTGACTAGTTATTAATAGTAATCAATTACGGGG
TCATTAGTTCATAGCCCATATATGGAGTTCCGCGTTACATAACTTACGGTAAATGGCCCGCCTGGCTGAC
CGCCCAACGACCCCCGCCCATTGACGTCAATAATGACGTATGTTCCCATAGTAACGCCAATAGGGACTTT
CCATTGACGTCAATGGGTGGAGTATTTACGGTAAACTGCCCACTTGGCAGTACATCAAGTGTATCATATG
CCAAGTCCGCCCCCTATTGACGTCAATGACGGTAAATGGCCCGCCTGGCATTATGCCCAGTACATGACCT
TACGGGACTTTCCTACTTGGCAGTACATCTACGTATTAGTCATCGCTATTACCATGGTGATGCGGTTTTG
GCAGTACACCAATGGGCGTGGATAGCGGTTTGACTCACGGGGATTTCCAAGTCTCCACCCCATTGACGTC
AATGGGAGTTTGTTTTGGCACCAAAATCAACGGGACTTTCCAAAATGTCGTAATAACCCCGCCCCGTTGA
CGCAAATGGGCGGTAGGCGTGTACGGTGGGAGGTCTATATAAGCAGAGCTCGTTTAGTGAACCGTCAGAT
CCTCACTCTCTTCCGCATCGCTGTCTGCGAGGGCCAGCTGTTGGGCTCGCGGTTGAGGACAAACTCTTCG
CGGTCTTTCCAGTACTCTTGGATCGGAAACCCGTCGGCCTCCGAACGGTACTCCGCCACCGAGGGACCTG
AGCGAGTCCGCATCGACCGGATCGGAAAACCTCTCGAGAAAGGCGTCTAACCAGTCACAGTCGCAAGGTA
GGCTGAGCACCGTGGCGGGCGGCAGCGGGTGGCGGTCGGGGTTGTTTCTGGCGGAGGTGCTGCTGATGAT
GTAATTAAAGTAGGCGGTCTTGAGACGGCGGATGGTCGAGGTGAGGTGTGGCAGGCTTGAGATCCAGCTG
TTGGGGTGAGTACTCCCTCTCAAAAGCGGGCATTACTTCTGCGCTAAGATTGTCAGTTTCCAAAAACGAG
GAGGATTTGATATTCACCTGGCCCGATCTGGCCATACACTTGAGTGACAATGACATCCACTTTGCCTTTC
TCTCCACAGGTGTCCACTCCCAGGTCCAAGTTTAAACTGCGGCCGCCACCATGGGAGCTTGGGGAGCCCT
GTTCCTGCTGTGGGCCACCGCCGAGGCCACCAAGGACTGCCCCAGCCCCTGTACCTGTCGGGCCCTGGAA
ACCATGGGCCTGTGGGTGGACTGTAGAGGCCACGGCCTGACAGCTCTGCCTGCCCTGCCCGCCAGAACCA
GACATCTGCTGCTGGCCAACAACAGCCTGCAGAGCGTGCCCCCTGGCGCCTTCGATCATCTCCCTCAGCT
GCAGACCCTGGACGTGACCCAGAACCCCTGGCACTGCGACTGCAGCCTGACCTACCTGAGACTGTGGCTG
GAAGATCGGACCCCTGAGGCTCTGCTCCAGGTCCGCTGTGCCTCTCCTTCTCTGGCCGCCCACGGACCTC
TGGGCAGACTGACCGGCTACCAGCTGGGCAGCTGTGGATGGCAGCTGCAGGCCTCTTGGGTCCGGCCTGG
CGCGCC
