>Addgene plasmid #53332 | GP9-bio-His | addgene partial sequence | sequence record 94594 | pMT2-F 5'-TTGCCTTTCTCTCCACAGGT-3'
ACTGCGGCCGCCACCATGGGAGCTTGGGGAGCCCTGTTCCTGCTGTGGGCCACCGCCGAGGCCACCAAGG
ACTGCCCCAGCCCCTGTACCTGTCGGGCCCTGGAAACCATGGGCCTGTGGGTGGACTGTAGAGGCCACGG
CCTGACAGCTCTGCCTGCCCTGCCCGCCAGAACCAGACATCTGCTGCTGGCCAACAACAGCCTGCAGAGC
GTGCCCCCTGGCGCCTTCGATCATCTCCCTCAGCTGCAGACCCTGGACGTGACCCAGAACCCCTGGCACT
GCGACTGCAGCCTGACCTACCTGAGACTGTGGCTGGAAGATCGGACCCCTGAGGCTCTGCTCCAGGTCCG
CTGTGCCTCTCCTTCTCTGGCCGCCCACGGACCTCTGGGCAGACTGACCGGCTACCAGCTGGGCAGCTGT
GGATGGCAGCTGCAGGCCTCTTGGGTCCGGCCTGGCGCGCCGTCGACCTCCATCACGGCCTATAAGAGTG
AGGGGGAGTCAGCGGAGTTCTCCTTCCCACTCAACCTTGGAGAGGAAAGCCTGCAGGGAGAGTTGAGATG
GAAGGCAGAGAAGGCTCCTTCTTCCCAGTCCTGGATCACCTTCTCCCTAAAGAACCAAAAGGTGTCTGTG
CAGAAGTCTACTAGCAACCCCAAGTTCCAGCTGTCCGAAACGCTCCCACTCACCCTTCAGATACCCCAGG
TCTCCCTTCAGTTTGCTGGTTCTGGCAACCTGACCCTGACTCTGGACAGAGGGATACTGTATCAGGAAGT
GAACCTGGTGGTGATGAAAGTGACTCAGCCCGACAGCAACACTTTGACCTGTGAGGTGATGGGACCCACC
TCACC
