>Addgene plasmid #53332 | GP9-bio-His | addgene partial sequence | sequence record 94814 | rb_glob_PA_term-R 5'-CCCATATGTCCTTCCGAGTG-3'
AATAAATTTCCTTTATTAGCCAGAGGTCGAGGTCGGGGGATCCTTAATTAATCACGTGTCTAGACTCAAT
GGTGGTGATGGTGGTGGGGGCCCAGAGGGGCCAGAGGAGGCAGGTTCCTGTCCCTGTGGTTCCACAGCAT
CTTCTGGGCGTCCAGGATGTGGTGCAGGCTGCCGGAATTCAACCCTTTGGATAAAACCTGGATCTTGGAG
TCCATCTTGACCTCTTCACCTTCACTCAGTAGACATTGCCACACCCCTGCTTCAGGGGCCTGCACTTGAA
TCACTTTCTCCTGCCTGGAGACCCTGGCCTCCTGATTCTCCTGCTTCAAGATCAGTCTCATCTTGGGTGA
GGTGGGTCCCATCACCTCACAGGTCAAAGTGTTGCTGTCGGGCTGAGTCACTTTCATCACCACCAGGTTC
ACTTCCTGATACAGTATCCCTCTGTCCAGAGTCAGGGTCAGGTTGCCAGAACCAGCAAACTGAAGGGAGA
CCTGGGGTATCTGAAGGGTGAGTGGGAGCGTTTCGGACAGCTGGAACTTGGGGTTGCTAGTAGACTTCTG
CACAGACACCTTTTGGTTCTTTAGGGAGAAGGTGATCCAGGACTGGGAAGAAGGAGCCTTCTCTGCCTTC
CATCTCAACTCTCCCTGCAGGCTTTCCTCTCCAAGGTTGAGTGGGAAGGAGAACTCCGCTGACTCCCCCT
CACTCTTATAGGCCGTGATGGAGGTCGACGGCGCGCCAGGCCGGACCCAAGAGGCCTGCAGCTGCCATCC
ACAGCTGCCCAGCTGGTAGCCGGTCAGTCTGCCCA
